>Addgene plasmid #196232 | pLV-Hygro-EF1A-DTX2(8-174)-EGFP | addgene full sequence | sequence record 398028 | Addgene NGS Result
AATGTAGTCTTATGCAATACTCTTGTAGTCTTGCAACATGGTAACGATGAGTTAGCAACATGCCTTACAA
GGAGAGAAAAAGCACCGTGCATGCCGATTGGTGGAAGTAAGGTGGTACGATCGTGCCTTATTAGGAAGGC
AACAGACGGGTCTGACATGGATTGGACGAACCACTGAATTGCCGCATTGCAGAGATATTGTATTTAAGTG
CCTAGCTCGATACATAAACGGGTCTCTCTGGTTAGACCAGATCTGAGCCTGGGAGCTCTCTGGCTAACTA
GGGAACCCACTGCTTAAGCCTCAATAAAGCTTGCCTTGAGTGCTTCAAGTAGTGTGTGCCCGTCTGTTGT
GTGACTCTGGTAACTAGAGATCCCTCAGACCCTTTTAGTCAGTGTGGAAAATCTCTAGCAGTGGCGCCCG
AACAGGGACTTGAAAGCGAAAGGGAAACCAGAGGAGCTCTCTCGACGCAGGACTCGGCTTGCTGAAGCGC
GCACGGCAAGAGGCGAGGGGCGGCGACTGGTGAGTACGCCAAAAATTTTGACTAGCGGAGGCTAGAAGGA
GAGAGATGGGTGCGAGAGCGTCAGTATTAAGCGGGGGAGAATTAGATCGCGATGGGAAAAAATTCGGTTA
AGGCCAGGGGGAAAGAAAAAATATAAATTAAAACATATAGTATGGGCAAGCAGGGAGCTAGAACGATTCG
CAGTTAATCCTGGCCTGTTAGAAACATCAGAAGGCTGTAGACAAATACTGGGACAGCTACAACCATCCCT
TCAGACAGGATCAGAAGAACTTAGATCATTATATAATACAGTAGCAACCCTCTATTGTGTGCATCAAAGG
ATAGAGATAAAAGACACCAAGGAAGCTTTAGACAAGATAGAGGAAGAGCAAAACAAAAGTAAGACCACCG
CACAGCAAGCGGCCGCTGATCTTCAGACCTGGAGGAGGAGATATGAGGGACAATTGGAGAAGTGAATTAT
ATAAATATAAAGTAGTAAAAATTGAACCATTAGGAGTAGCACCCACCAAGGCAAAGAGAAGAGTGGTGCA
GAGAGAAAAAAGAGCAGTGGGAATAGGAGCTTTGTTCCTTGGGTTCTTGGGAGCAGCAGGAAGCACTATG
GGCGCAGCGTCAATGACGCTGACGGTACAGGCCAGACAATTATTGTCTGGTATAGTGCAGCAGCAGAACA
ATTTGCTGAGGGCTATTGAGGCGCAACAGCATCTGTTGCAACTCACAGTCTGGGGCATCAAGCAGCTCCA
GGCAAGAATCCTGGCTGTGGAAAGATACCTAAAGGATCAACAGCTCCTGGGGATTTGGGGTTGCTCTGGA
AAACTCATTTGCACCACTGCTGTGCCTTGGAATGCTAGTTGGAGTAATAAATCTCTGGAACAGATTTGGA
ATCACACGACCTGGATGGAGTGGGACAGAGAAATTAACAATTACACAAGCTTAATACACTCCTTAATTGA
AGAATCGCAAAACCAGCAAGAAAAGAATGAACAAGAATTATTGGAATTAGATAAATGGGCAAGTTTGTGG
AATTGGTTTAACATAACAAATTGGCTGTGGTATATAAAATTATTCATAATGATAGTAGGAGGCTTGGTAG
GTTTAAGAATAGTTTTTGCTGTACTTTCTATAGTGAATAGAGTTAGGCAGGGATATTCACCATTATCGTT
TCAGACCCACCTCCCAACCCCGAGGGGACCCGACAGGCCCGAAGGAATAGAAGAAGAAGGTGGAGAGAGA
GACAGAGACAGATCCATTCGATTAGTGAACGGATCTCGACGGTATCGCTAGCTTTTAAAAGAAAAGGGGG
GATTGGGGGGTACAGTGCAGGGGAAAGAATAGTAGACATAATAGCAACAGACATACAAACTAAAGAATTA
CAAAAACAAATTACAAAAATTCAAAATTTTACTAGTGATTATCGGATCAACTTTGTATAGAAAAGTTGGG
CTCCGGTGCCCGTCAGTGGGCAGAGCGCACATCGCCCACAGTCCCCGAGAAGTTGGGGGGAGGGGTCGGC
AATTGAACCGGTGCCTAGAGAAGGTGGCGCGGGGTAAACTGGGAAAGTGATGTCGTGTACTGGCTCCGCC
TTTTTCCCGAGGGTGGGGGAGAACCGTATATAAGTGCAGTAGTCGCCGTGAACGTTCTTTTTCGCAACGG
GTTTGCCGCCAGAACACAGGTAAGTGCCGTGTGTGGTTCCCGCGGGCCTGGCCTCTTTACGGGTTATGGC
CCTTGCGTGCCTTGAATTACTTCCACCTGGCTGCAGTACGTGATTCTTGATCCCGAGCTTCGGGTTGGAA
GTGGGTGGGAGAGTTCGAGGCCTTGCGCTTAAGGAGCCCCTTCGCCTCGTGCTTGAGTTGAGGCCTGGCC
TGGGCGCTGGGGCCGCCGCGTGCGAATCTGGTGGCACCTTCGCGCCTGTCTCGCTGCTTTCGATAAGTCT
CTAGCCATTTAAAATTTTTGATGACCTGCTGCGACGCTTTTTTTCTGGCAAGATAGTCTTGTAAATGCGG
GCCAAGATCTGCACACTGGTATTTCGGTTTTTGGGGCCGCGGGCGGCGACGGGGCCCGTGCGTCCCAGCG
CACATGTTCGGCGAGGCGGGGCCTGCGAGCGCGGCCACCGAGAATCGGACGGGGGTAGTCTCAAGCTGGC
CGGCCTGCTCTGGTGCCTGGTCTCGCGCCGCCGTGTATCGCCCCGCCCTGGGCGGCAAGGCTGGCCCGGT
CGGCACCAGTTGCGTGAGCGGAAAGATGGCCGCTTCCCGGCCCTGCTGCAGGGAGCTCAAAATGGAGGAC
GCGGCGCTCGGGAGAGCGGGCGGGTGAGTCACCCACACAAAGGAAAAGGGCCTTTCCGTCCTCAGCCGTC
GCTTCATGTGACTCCACGGAGTACCGGGCGCCGTCCAGGCACCTCGATTAGTTCTCGAGCTTTTGGAGTA
CGTCGTCTTTAGGTTGGGGGGAGGGGTTTTATGCGATGGAGTTTCCCCACACTGAGTGGGTGGAGACTGA
AGTTAGGCCAGCTTGGCACTTGATGTAATTCTCCTTGGAATTTGCCCTTTTTGAGTTTGGATCTTGGTTC
ATTCTCAAGCCTCAGACAGTGGTTCAAAGTTTTTTTCTTCCATTTCAGGTGTCGTGACAAGTTTGTACAA
AAAAGCAGGCTGCCACCACGCGTGCCACCATGGAACAAAAACTCATCTCAGAAGAGGATCTGGGCAGCGG
CAGCGGCAGCTCCCTGGTGCAGGTGTACACCAGCCCCGCGGCTGTGGCCGTGTGGGAATGGCAGGACGGG
CTGGGCACCTGGCACCCCTACAGTGCCACCGTCTGCAGCTTCATCGAGCAGCAGTTTGTCCAGCAGAAGG
GCCAACGTTTTGGGCTTGGGAGCCTGGCCCACAGCATCCCCTTGGGCCAGGCAGACCCCTCGCTGGCCCC
TTACATTATTGACCTCCCCAGCTGGACCCAGTTCCGCCAGGACACCGGCACCATGCGGGCTGTGCGGAGA
CACCTGTTCCCCCAGCACTCAGCCCCTGGCCGAGGTGTCGTCTGGGAGTGGCTGAGCGACGATGGCTCCT
GGACTGCCTATGAAGCCAGCGTCTGTGACTATCTGGAGCAGCAGGTGGCCAGGGGCAACCAGCTCGTGGA
CTTGGCCCCCCTGGGGTACAACTACACTGTCAACTACACCACCCACACGCAGACCAACAAGACTTCCAGC
TTCTGCCGCAGCGTGCGGCGCTCTGGTGGCGGAGGCTCGGGCGGAGGTGGATCCGGTGGCGGCGGATCAA
TGGTGAGCAAGGGCGAGGAGCTGTTCACCGGGGTGGTGCCCATCCTGGTCGAGCTGGACGGCGACGTAAA
CGGCCACAAGTTCAGCGTGTCCGGCGAGGGCGAGGGCGATGCCACCTACGGCAAGCTGACCCTGAAGTTC
ATCTGCACCACCGGCAAGCTGCCCGTGCCCTGGCCCACCCTCGTGACCACCCTGACCTACGGCGTGCAGT
GCTTCAGCCGCTACCCCGACCACATGAAGCAGCACGACTTCTTCAAGTCCGCCATGCCCGAAGGCTACGT
CCAGGAGCGCACCATCTTCTTCAAGGACGACGGCAACTACAAGACCCGCGCCGAGGTGAAGTTCGAGGGC
GACACCCTGGTGAACCGCATCGAGCTGAAGGGCATCGACTTCAAGGAGGACGGCAACATCCTGGGGCACA
AGCTGGAGTACAACTACAACAGCCACAACGTCTATATCATGGCCGACAAGCAGAAGAACGGCATCAAGGT
GAACTTCAAGATCCGCCACAACATCGAGGACGGCAGCGTGCAGCTCGCCGACCACTACCAGCAGAACACC
CCCATCGGCGACGGCCCCGTGCTGCTGCCCGACAACCACTACCTGAGCACCCAGTCCGCCCTGAGCAAAG
ACCCCAACGAGAAGCGCGATCACATGGTCCTGCTGGAGTTCGTGACCGCCGCCGGGATCACTCTCGGCAT
GGACGAGCTGTACAAGTAATCTAGAACCCAGCTTTCTTGTACAAAGTGGTGATAATCGAATTCCGATAAT
CAACCTCTGGATTACAAAATTTGTGAAAGATTGACTGGTATTCTTAACTATGTTGCTCCTTTTACGCTAT
GTGGATACGCTGCTTTAATGCCTTTGTATCATGCTATTGCTTCCCGTATGGCTTTCATTTTCTCCTCCTT
GTATAAATCCTGGTTGCTGTCTCTTTATGAGGAGTTGTGGCCCGTTGTCAGGCAACGTGGCGTGGTGTGC
ACTGTGTTTGCTGACGCAACCCCCACTGGTTGGGGCATTGCCACCACCTGTCAGCTCCTTTCCGGGACTT
TCGCTTTCCCCCTCCCTATTGCCACGGCGGAACTCATCGCCGCCTGCCTTGCCCGCTGCTGGACAGGGGC
TCGGCTGTTGGGCACTGACAATTCCGTGGTGTTGTCGGGGAAGCTGACGTCCTTTCCATGGCTGCTCGCC
TGTGTTGCCACCTGGATTCTGCGCGGGACGTCCTTCTGCTACGTCCCTTCGGCCCTCAATCCAGCGGACC
TTCCTTCCCGCGGCCTGCTGCCGGCTCTGCGGCCTCTTCCGCGTCTTCGCCTTCGCCCTCAGACGAGTCG
GATCTCCCTTTGGGCCGCCTCCCCGCATCGGGAATTCCCGCGGTTCGAATTCTACCGGGTAGGGGAGGCG
CTTTTCCCAAGGCAGTCTGGAGCATGCGCTTTAGCAGCCCCGCTGGGCACTTGGCGCTACACAAGTGGCC
TCTGGCCTCGCACACATTCCACATCCACCGGTAGGCGCCAACCGGCTCCGTTCTTTGGTGGCCCCTTCGC
GCCACCTTCTACTCCTCCCCTAGTCAGGAAGTTCCCCCCCGCCCCGCAGCTCGCGTCGTGCAGGACGTGA
CAAATGGAAGTAGCACGTCTCACTAGTCTCGTGCAGATGGACAGCACCGCTGAGCAATGGAAGCGGGTAG
GCCTTTGGGGCAGCGGCCAATAGCAGCTTTGCTCCTTCGCTTTCTGGGCTCAGAGGCTGGGAAGGGGTGG
GTCCGGGGGCGGGCTCAGGGGCGGGCTCAGGGGCGGGGCGGGCGCCCGAAGGTCCTCCGGAGGCCCGGCA
TTCTGCACGCTTCAAAAGCGCACGTCTGCCGCGCTGTTCTCCTCTTCCTCATCTCCGGGCCTTTCGACCT
CACGTGGCCACCATGAAAAAGCCTGAACTCACCGCGACGTCTGTCGAGAAGTTTCTGATCGAAAAGTTCG
ACAGCGTCTCCGACCTGATGCAGCTCTCGGAGGGCGAAGAATCTCGTGCTTTCAGCTTCGATGTAGGAGG
GCGTGGATATGTCCTGCGGGTAAATAGCTGCGCCGATGGTTTCTACAAAGATCGTTATGTTTATCGGCAC
TTTGCATCGGCCGCGCTCCCGATTCCGGAAGTGCTTGACATTGGGGAATTTAGCGAGAGCCTGACCTATT
GCATCTCCCGCCGTGCACAGGGTGTCACGTTGCAAGACCTGCCTGAAACCGAACTGCCCGCTGTTCTGCA
GCCGGTCGCGGAGGCCATGGATGCGATCGCTGCGGCCGATCTTAGCCAGACGAGCGGGTTCGGCCCATTC
GGACCGCAAGGAATCGGTCAATACACTACATGGCGTGATTTCATATGCGCGATTGCTGATCCCCATGTGT
ATCACTGGCAAACTGTGATGGACGACACCGTCAGTGCGTCCGTCGCGCAGGCTCTCGATGAGCTGATGCT
TTGGGCCGAGGACTGCCCCGAAGTCCGGCACCTCGTGCACGCGGATTTCGGCTCCAACAATGTCCTGACG
GACAATGGCCGCATAACAGCGGTCATTGACTGGAGCGAGGCGATGTTCGGGGATTCCCAATACGAGGTCG
CCAACATCTTCTTCTGGAGGCCGTGGTTGGCTTGTATGGAGCAGCAGACGCGCTACTTCGAGCGGAGGCA
TCCGGAGCTTGCAGGATCGCCGCGGCTCCGGGCGTATATGCTCCGCATTGGTCTTGACCAACTCTATCAG
AGCTTGGTTGACGGCAATTTCGATGATGCAGCTTGGGCGCAGGGTCGATGCGACGCAATCGTCCGATCCG
GAGCCGGGACTGTCGGGCGTACACAAATCGCCCGCAGAAGCGCGGCCGTCTGGACCGATGGCTGTGTAGA
AGTACTCGCCGATAGTGGAAACCGACGCCCCAGCACTCGTCCGAGGGCAAAGGAATAGGGTACCTTTAAG
ACCAATGACTTACAAGGCAGCTGTAGATCTTAGCCACTTTTTAAAAGAAAAGGGGGGACTGGAAGGGCTA
ATTCACTCCCAACGAAGACAAGATCTGCTTTTTGCTTGTACTGGGTCTCTCTGGTTAGACCAGATCTGAG
CCTGGGAGCTCTCTGGCTAACTAGGGAACCCACTGCTTAAGCCTCAATAAAGCTTGCCTTGAGTGCTTCA
AGTAGTGTGTGCCCGTCTGTTGTGTGACTCTGGTAACTAGAGATCCCTCAGACCCTTTTAGTCAGTGTGG
AAAATCTCTAGCAGTAGTAGTTCATGTCATCTTATTATTCAGTATTTATAACTTGCAAAGAAATGAATAT
CAGAGAGTGAGAGGAACTTGTTTATTGCAGCTTATAATGGTTACAAATAAAGCAATAGCATCACAAATTT
CACAAATAAAGCATTTTTTTCACTGCATTCTAGTTGTGGTTTGTCCAAACTCATCAATGTATCTTATCAT
GTCTGGCTCTAGCTATCCCGCCCCTAACTCCGCCCATCCCGCCCCTAACTCCGCCCAGTTCCGCCCATTC
TCCGCCCCATGGCTGACTAATTTTTTTTATTTATGCAGAGGCCGAGGCCGCCTCGGCCTCTGAGCTATTC
CAGAAGTAGTGAGGAGGCTTTTTTGGAGGCCTAGGGACGTACCCAATTCGCCCTATAGTGAGTCGTATTA
CGCGCGCTCACTGGCCGTCGTTTTACAACGTCGTGACTGGGAAAACCCTGGCGTTACCCAACTTAATCGC
CTTGCAGCACATCCCCCTTTCGCCAGCTGGCGTAATAGCGAAGAGGCCCGCACCGATCGCCCTTCCCAAC
AGTTGCGCAGCCTGAATGGCGAATGGG
[124 nt withheld, positions 7588-7711]
C
[91 nt withheld, positions 7713-7803]
A
[49 nt withheld, positions 7805-7853]
CCTTTGACGTTGGAGTCCACGTTCTTT
[37 nt withheld, positions 7881-7917]
ACCCTATCTCGGTCTATTCTTTTGATTTATAAGGGATTTTGCCGATTTCGGCCTATTGGTTAAAAAATGA
GCTGATTTAACAAAAATTTAACGCGAATTTTAACAAAATATTAACGCTTACAATTTAGGTGGCACTTTTC
GGGGAAATGTGCGCGGAACCCCTATTTGTTTATTTTTCTAAATACATTCAAATATGTATCCGCTCATGAG
ACAATAACCCTGATAAATGCTTCAATAATATTGAAAAAGGAAGAGTATGAGTATTCAACATTTCCGTGTC
GCCCTTATTCCCTTTTTTGCGGCATTTTGCCTTCCTGTTTTTGCTCACCCAGAAACGCTGGTGAAAGTAA
AAGATGCTGAAGATCAGTTGGGTGCACGAGTGGGTTACATCGAACTGGATCTCAACAGCGGTAAGATCCT
TGAGAGTTTTCGCCCCGAAGAACGTTTTCCAATGATGAGCACTTTTAAAGTTCTGCTATGTGGCGCGGTA
TTATCCCGTATTGACGCCGGGCAAGAGCAACTCGGTCGCCGCATACACTATTCTCAGAATGACTTGGTTG
AGTACTCACCAGTCACAGAAAAGCATCTTACGGATGGCATGACAGTAAGAGAATTATGCAGTGCTGCCAT
AACCATGAGTGATAACACTGCGGCCAACTTACTTCTGACAACGATCGGAGGACCGAAGGAGCTAACCGCT
TTTTTGCACAACATGGGGGATCATGTAACTCGCCTTGATCGTTGGGAACCGGAGCTGAATGAAGCCATAC
CAAACGACGAGCGTGACACCACGATGCCTGTAGCAATGGCAACAACGTTGCGCAAACTATTAACTGGCGA
ACTACTTACTCTAGCTTCCCGGCAACAATTAATAGACTGGATGGAGGCGGATAAAGTTGCAGGACCACTT
CTGCGCTCGGCCCTTCCGGCTGGCTGGTTTATTGCTGATAAATCTGGAGCCGGTGAGCGTGGGTCTCGCG
GTATCATTGCAGCACTGGGGCCAGATGGTAAGCCCTCCCGTATCGTAGTTATCTACACGACGGGGAGTCA
GGCAACTATGGATGAACGAAATAGACAGATCGCTGAGATAGGTGCCTCACTGATTAAGCATTGGTAACTG
TCAGACCAAGTTTACTCATATATACTTTAGATTGATTTAAAACTTCATTTTTAATTTAAAAGGATCTAGG
TGAAGATCCTTTTTGATAATCTCATGACCAAAATCCCTTAACGTGAGTTTTCGTTCCACTGAGCGTCAGA
CCCCGTAGAAAAGATCAAAGGATCTTCTTGAGATCCTTTTTTTCTGCGCGTAATCTGCTGCTTGCAAACA
AAAAAACCACCGCTACCAGCGGTGGTTTGTTTGCCGGATCAAGAGCTACCAACTCTTTTTCCGAAGGTAA
CTGGCTTCAGCAGAGCGCAGATACCAAATACTGTTCTTCTAGTGTAGCCGTAGTTAGGCCACCACTTCAA
GAACTCTGTAGCACCGCCTACATACCTCGCTCTGCTAATCCTGTTACCAGTGGCTGCTGCCAGTGGCGAT
AAGTCGTGTCTTACCGGGTTGGACTCAAGACGATAGTTACCGGATAAGGCGCAGCGGTCGGGCTGAACGG
GGGGTTCGTGCACACAGCCCAGCTTGGAGCGAACGACCTACACCGAACTGAGATACCTACAGCGTGAGCT
ATGAGAAAGCGCCACGCTTCCCGAAGAGAGAAAGGCGGACAGGTATCCGGTAAGCGGCAGGGTCGGAACA
GGAGAGCGCACGAGGGAGCTTCCAGGGGGAAACGCCTGGTATCTTTATAGTCCTGTCGGGTTTCGCCACC
TCTGACTTGAGCGTCGATTTTTGTGATGCTCGTCAGGGGGGCGGAGCCTATGGAAAAACGCCAGCAACGC
GGCCTTTTTACGGTTCCTGGCCTTTTGCTGGCCTTTTGCTCACATGTTCTTTCCTGCGTTATCCCCTGAT
TCTGTGGATAACCGTATTACCGCCTTTGAGTGAGCTGATACCGCTCGCCGCAGCCGAACGACCGAGCGCA
GCGAGTCAGTGAGCGAGGAAGCGGAAGAGCGCCCAATACGCAAACCGCCTCTCCCCGCGCGTTGGCCGAT
TCATTAATGCAGCTGGCACGACAGGTTTCCCGACTGGAAAGCGGGCAGTGAGCGCAACGCAATTAATGTG
AGTTAGCTCACTCATTAGGCACCCCAGGCTTTACACTTTATGCTTCCGGCTCGTATGTTGTGTGGAATTG
TGAGCGGATAACAATTTCACACAGGAAACAGCTATGACCATGATTACGCCAAGCGCGCAATTAACCCTCA
CTAAAGGGAACAAAAGCTGGAGCTGCAAGCTT
Features (pLannotate 1.2.2; 33 found; start..end, strand, type, name):
      3..229     +  promoter       RSV promoter: Rous sarcoma virus enhancer/promoter
    230..410     +  LTR            5' LTR (truncated): truncated 5' long terminal repeat (LTR) from HIV-1
    457..582     +  misc_feature   HIV-1 Ψ: packaging signal of human immunodeficiency virus type 1
    566..929     +  CDS            HIV-1 gag (fragment): gag protein from human immunodeficiency virus 1; gag
   1075..1308    +  misc_feature   RRE: The Rev response element (RRE) of HIV-1 allows for Rev-dependent mRNA export from the nucleus to the cytoplasm.
   1685..1785    +  CDS            Rev (fragment): human immunodeficiency virus 1 (HIV-1) Rev protein; rev; enhances nuclear export of unspliced and incompletely spliced viral mRNAs
   1803..1920    +  misc_feature   cPPT/CTS: central polypurine tract and central termination sequence of HIV-1
   1938..1958    +  protein_bind   attB4: mutant version of attB; core recombination site for the Gateway® BP reaction BP Clonase™
   1978..2189    +  promoter       EF-1α core promoter: core promoter for human elongation factor EF-1α
   2190..2299    +  intron         EF-1α intron A (fragment): intron upstream of the start codon of human EF-1α
   2925..3128    +  intron         EF-1α intron A: truncated intron upstream of the start codon of human EF-1α
   3137..3161    +  protein_bind   attB1: mutant version of attB; recombination site for the Gateway® BP reaction BP Clonase™
   3231..3740    +  CDS            DTX2 (fragment): DTX2_HUMAN - Also known as KIAA1528, RNF58. Experimental evidence at protein level: Swiss-Prot protein existence level 1. Regulator of Notch signaling, a signaling pathway involved in cell-cell communications that regulates a broad spectrum of cell-fate determinations. Probably acts both as a positive and negative regulator of Notch, depending on the developmental and cell context. Mediates the antineural activity of Notch, possibly by inhibiting the transcriptional activation mediated by MATCH1. Functions as a ubiquitin ligase protein in vitro, suggesting that it may regulate the Notch pathwa
   3780..4499    +  CDS            EGFP: the original enhanced GFP (Yang et al., 1996) mammalian codon-optimized
   4506..4530    -  protein_bind   attB2: mutant version of attB; recombination site for the Gateway® BP reaction BP Clonase™
   4548..5136    +  misc_feature   WPRE: woodchuck hepatitis virus posttranscriptional regulatory element
   5167..5666    +  promoter       PGK promoter: mouse phosphoglycerate kinase 1 promoter
   5683..6705    +  CDS            hph: KHYB_ECOLX - Experimental evidence at protein level: Swiss-Prot protein existence level 1. The aminoglycoside phosphotransferases achieve inactivation of their antibiotic substrates by phosphorylation. Only phosphorylates hygromycin and closely related compounds such as demethyl analogs and destomycin. From Escherichia coli.
   6701..6778    +  CDS            nef (fragment): NEF_HV1Z2 - Experimental evidence at protein level: Swiss-Prot protein existence level 1. Extracellular Nef protein targets CD4(+) T-lymphocytes for apoptosis by interacting with CXCR4 surface receptors. From Human immunodeficiency virus type 1 group M subtype D (isolate Z2/CDC-Z34) (HIV-1).
   6780..7013    +  LTR            3' LTR (ΔU3): self-inactivating 3' long terminal repeat (LTR) from HIV-1
   7085..7206    +  polyA_signal   SV40 poly(A) signal: SV40 polyadenylation signal
   7246..7381    +  rep_origin     SV40 ori: SV40 origin of replication
   7402..7420    -  promoter       T7 promoter: promoter for bacteriophage T7 RNA polymerase
   7428..7583    +  CDS            lacZα (fragment): LacZα fragment of β-galactosidase; lacZ fragment
   7588..8016    +  rep_origin     f1 ori (sequence partly withheld): f1 bacteriophage origin of replication; arrow indicates direction of (+) strand synthesis
   8069..8173    +  promoter       AmpR promoter: bla
   8174..9034    +  CDS            AmpR: β-lactamase; bla; confers resistance to ampicillin, carbenicillin, and related antibiotics
   9205..9793    +  rep_origin     ori: high-copy-number ColE1/pMB1/pBR322/pUC origin of replication
   9976..10068   +  CDS            lacI (fragment): lac repressor; lacI; The lac repressor binds to the lac operator to inhibit transcription in E. coli. This inhibition can be relieved by adding lactose or isopropyl-β-D-thiogalactopyranoside (IPTG).
  10081..10102   +  protein_bind   CAP binding site: CAP binding activates transcription in the presence of cAMP. E. coli catabolite activator protein
  10117..10147   +  promoter       lac promoter: promoter for the E. coli lac operon
  10155..10171   +  protein_bind   lac operator: The lac repressor binds to the lac operator to inhibit transcription in E. coli. This inhibition can be relieved by adding lactose or isopropyl-β-D-thiogalactopyranoside (IPTG). lac repressor encoded by lacI
  10216..10234   +  promoter       T3 promoter: promoter for bacteriophage T3 RNA polymerase
