[The description below was written by a language model from this plasmid's Addgene catalogue record and pLannotate feature annotations shown in this document.]
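Description:
pLV-Hygro-EF1A-DTX2(8-174)-EGFP is a 10.3 kb third-generation-style, self-inactivating HIV-1 lentiviral transfer plasmid built on a VectorBuilder backbone for stable expression in mammalian cells. In bacteria it is maintained through a high-copy ColE1/pUC-type origin and an ampicillin resistance gene. An f1 origin, an SV40 origin and remnants of a lac/T7/T3 cloning region are also present in the backbone. The viral portion runs from an RSV promoter fused to a truncated 5' LTR, which drives genomic RNA production in packaging cells without Tat, through the Ψ packaging signal with a gag fragment, the Rev response element and the cPPT/CTS, to a ΔU3 3' LTR followed by an SV40 polyadenylation signal.

Between the LTRs, the human EF1A promoter with its intron drives residues 8–174 of human Deltex2 (DTX2), the region containing its tandem WWE domains, fused at the C-terminus to EGFP. The catalogue also lists an N-terminal Myc tag, although the feature table does not annotate it separately. The promoter and open reading frame are flanked by Gateway attB4, attB1 and attB2 sites, scars of modular assembly, while the record gives restriction cloning with MluI and BamHI as the method. A WPRE downstream of the fusion enhances transcript stability and expression. A separate mouse PGK promoter drives the hygromycin phosphotransferase gene, so transduced cells can be selected with hygromycin. The associated publication concerns WWE domains and poly(ADP-ribose) dynamics at sites of DNA damage, which suggests the fluorescent fusion is used as a live-cell probe in that context, though the record itself does not spell out the application.
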