Addgene plasmid #196232: pLV-Hygro-EF1A-DTX2(8-174)-EGFP
Purpose: EGFP fused to the C-terminus of tandem WWE domains within Deltex2 & a hygromycin resistance cassette
Depositing lab: Robert Sobol. Depositing organization: University of South Alabama. Publication: Overexpression of the WWE domain of RNF146 modulates poly-(ADP)-ribose dynamics at sites of DNA damage. Al-Rahahleh RQ, Roos WP, Saville KM, Andrews JF, Wu Z, Koczor CA, Prakash A, Sobol RW. DNA Repair (Amst). 2025 Jun;150:103845. doi: 10.1016/j.dnarep.2025.103845. Epub 2025 May 21. PubMed 40403420.
Backbone
  Vector backbone: lentiviral
  Backbone manufacturer: Vectorbuilder
  Backbone size w/o insert (bp): 8942
  Total vector size (bp): 10259
  Vector type: Mammalian Expression, Lentiviral
  Selectable markers: Hygromycin
Growth in bacteria
  Bacterial resistance: Ampicillin, 100 μg/mL
  Growth temperature: 37°C
  Growth strain: NEB Stable
  Copy number: High Copy
Gene/Insert
  Gene/Insert name: DTX2(8-174)-EGFP (alt name: Tandem WWE domains DTX2(8-174))
  Species: H. sapiens (human)
  Insert size (bp): 1317
  Promoter: EF1A
  Tag / fusion protein: EGFP (C terminal on insert); Myc tag (N terminal on insert)
  Cloning method: Restriction Enzyme; 5′ cloning site MluI (unknown if destroyed); 3′ cloning site BamHI (unknown if destroyed)
  Sequencing primers: 5′ N/A
Terms and licenses: Academic/Nonprofit Terms; Industry Terms: Not Available to Industry
Depositor comments: Please visit https://doi.org/10.1101/2023.12.29.573650 for bioRxiv preprint.
How to cite: pLV-Hygro-EF1A-DTX2(8-174)-EGFP was a gift from Robert Sobol (Addgene plasmid # 196232 ; http://n2t.net/addgene:196232 ; RRID:Addgene_196232)
